Addgene plasmid #129478: pAAV/CBA::EGFP-P2A-myc-C3
Purpose: AAV2 transfer plasmid for myc-tagged C3 with EGFP under control of the CBA promoter
Depositing lab: Robert Gross. Depositing organization: Emory University.
Backbone
  Vector backbone: pAAV/CBA::EGFP
  Backbone size w/o insert (bp): 5332
  Vector type: Mammalian Expression, AAV
Growth in bacteria
  Bacterial resistance: Ampicillin, 100 μg/mL
  Growth temperature: 37°C
  Growth strain: NEB Stable
  Copy number: High Copy
Gene/Insert
  Gene/Insert name: Myc-tagged (N-terminus) exoenzyme C3 from C. botulinum, P2A, EGFP
  Species: C. botulinum, A. victoria, porcine teschovirus-1
  Insert size (bp): 788
  Promoter: CBA
  Cloning method: Restriction Enzyme; 5′ cloning site BsrGI (not destroyed); 3′ cloning site BglII (not destroyed)
  Sequencing primers: 5′ GFP-fwd
Terms and licenses: Academic/Nonprofit Terms; Industry Terms: Not Available to Industry
Depositor comments: C3 transferase tagged with myc at the N-terminus was inserted downstream of EGFP following self-cleaving P2A in-frame using BsrGI/BglII
How to cite: pAAV/CBA::EGFP-P2A-myc-C3 was a gift from Robert Gross (Addgene plasmid # 129478 ; http://n2t.net/addgene:129478 ; RRID:Addgene_129478)
