[The description below was written by a language model from this plasmid's Addgene catalogue record and pLannotate feature annotations shown in this document.]
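Description:
pAAV/CBA::EGFP-P2A-myc-C3 is an AAV2 transfer plasmid for mammalian expression, built on the pAAV/CBA::EGFP backbone and about 6.1 kb in total. It is propagated in bacteria through a high-copy ColE1/pUC-type origin with ampicillin selection (AmpR, β-lactamase), and it also carries an f1 phage origin. The expression cassette lies between AAV2 inverted terminal repeats, the cis elements needed to replicate and package the intervening DNA into recombinant AAV particles when rep, cap and helper functions are supplied in trans. The annotation detects a complete ITR on the 3′ side but only two short ITR fragments on the 5′ side. This may reflect the difficulty of sequencing these hairpin-forming repeats or a partial deletion; the record does not resolve which.

The payload is a single bicistronic open reading frame. The catalogue lists the promoter as CBA, whereas the feature table annotates a CMV enhancer and CMV immediate-early promoter, followed by CMV intron and β-globin intron fragments, and does not detect a chicken β-actin element. EGFP comes first, followed in frame by a porcine teschovirus P2A peptide and then N-terminally myc-tagged exoenzyme C3 from Clostridium botulinum, inserted between BsrGI and BglII sites. A human growth hormone polyadenylation signal terminates the transcript. Ribosomal skipping at P2A yields separate EGFP and myc-C3 proteins from one mRNA, so green fluorescence marks the cells that express the enzyme, and the myc epitope allows its immunodetection. C3 ADP-ribosylates Rho-family GTPases, so the construct is suited to AAV-mediated or transfection-based delivery of C3 to fluorescently identifiable cells. The record does not specify a target tissue or application.
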