Features (pLannotate 1.2.2; 19 found; start..end, strand, type, name):
     12..39      +  repeat_region  AAV2 ITR (fragment): inverted terminal repeat of adeno-associated virus serotype 2 inverted
     68..95      +  repeat_region  AAV2 ITR (fragment): inverted terminal repeat of adeno-associated virus serotype 2 inverted
    206..509     +  enhancer       CMV enhancer: human cytomegalovirus immediate early enhancer
    510..713     +  promoter       CMV promoter: human cytomegalovirus (CMV) immediate early promoter
    862..889     +  intron         CMV intron (fragment): modified intron A from human cytomegalovirus (CMV)
    894..1240    +  intron         β-globin intron (fragment): internally truncated intron from human β-globin
   1244..1291    +  CDS            HBB (fragment): HBB_COLGU - Experimental evidence at transcript level: Swiss-Prot protein existence level 2. Involved in oxygen transport from the lung to the various peripheral tissues. From Colobus guereza (Mantled guereza) (Eastern black-and-white colobus monkey).
   1348..2064    +  CDS            EGFP: EGFP is a basic (constitutively fluorescent) green fluorescent protein published in 1996, derived from Aequorea victoria. It is reported to be a rapidly-maturing weak dimer with moderate acid sensitivity.
   2065..2117    +  CDS            P2A (fragment): 2A peptide from porcine teschovirus-1 polyprotein Eukaryotic ribosomes fail to insert a peptide bond between the Gly and Pro residues, yielding separate polypeptides.
   2176..2841    +  CDS            C3 (fragment): ARC3_CBDP - Experimental evidence at protein level: Swiss-Prot protein existence level 1. ADP-ribosylates eukaryotic Rho and Rac proteins on an asparagine residue. From Clostridium botulinum D phage (Clostridium botulinum D bacteriophage).
   2853..3329    +  polyA_signal   hGH poly(A) signal: human growth hormone polyadenylation signal
   3369..3509    +  repeat_region  AAV2 ITR: inverted terminal repeat of adeno-associated virus serotype 2 inverted
   3514..3565    -  misc_feature   bom (fragment): basis of mobility region from pBR322
   3584..4039    +  rep_origin     f1 ori (sequence partly withheld): f1 bacteriophage origin of replication; arrow indicates direction of (+) strand synthesis
   4040..4089    -  misc_feature   bom (fragment): basis of mobility region from pBR322
   4191..4226    -  CDS            rop (fragment): Rop protein, which maintains plasmids at low copy number; rop
   4321..4425    +  promoter       AmpR promoter: bla
   4426..5286    +  CDS            AmpR: β-lactamase; bla; confers resistance to ampicillin, carbenicillin, and related antibiotics
   5457..6045    +  rep_origin     ori: high-copy-number ColE1/pMB1/pBR322/pUC origin of replication
>Addgene plasmid #129478 | pAAV/CBA::EGFP-P2A-myc-C3 | addgene full sequence | sequence record 384594 | Addgene NGS Result
CCTGCAGGCAGCTGCGCGCTCGCTCGCTCACTGAGGCCGCCCGGGCGTCGGGCGACCTTTGGTCGCCCGG
CCTCAGTGAGCGAGCGAGCGCGCAGAGAGGGAGTGGCCAACTCCATCACTAGGGGTTCCTGCGGCCGCAC
GCGTCTAGTTATTAATAGTAATCAATTACGGGGTCATTAGTTCATAGCCCATATATGGAGTTCCGCGTTA
CATAACTTACGGTAAATGGCCCGCCTGGCTGACCGCCCAACGACCCCCGCCCATTGACGTCAATAATGAC
GTATGTTCCCATAGTAACGCCAATAGGGACTTTCCATTGACGTCAATGGGTGGAGTATTTACGGTAAACT
GCCCACTTGGCAGTACATCAAGTGTATCATATGCCAAGTACGCCCCCTATTGACGTCAATGACGGTAAAT
GGCCCGCCTGGCATTATGCCCAGTACATGACCTTATGGGACTTTCCTACTTGGCAGTACATCTACGTATT
AGTCATCGCTATTACCATGGTGATGCGGTTTTGGCAGTACATCAATGGGCGTGGATAGCGGTTTGACTCA
CGGGGATTTCCAAGTCTCCACCCCATTGACGTCAATGGGAGTTTGTTTTGGCACCAAAATCAACGGGACT
TTCCAAAATGTCGTAACAACTCCGCCCCATTGACGCAAATGGGCGGTAGGCGTGTACGGTGGGAGGTCTA
TATAAGCAGAGCTCGTTTAGTGAACCGTCAGATCGCCTGGAGACGCCATCCACGCTGTTTTGACCTCCAT
AGAAGACACCGGGACCGATCCAGCCTCCGCGGATTCGAATCCCGGCCGGGAACGGTGCATTGGAACGCGG
ATTCCCCGTGCCAAGAGTGACGTAAGTACCGCCTATAGAGTCTATAGGCCCACAAAAAATGCTTTCTTCT
TTTAATATACTTTTTTGTTTATCTTATTTCTAATACTTTCCCTAATCTCTTTCTTTCAGGGCAATAATGA
TACAATGTATCATGCCTCTTTGCACCATTCTAAAGAATAACAGTGATAATTTCTGGGTTAAGGCAATAGC
AATATTTCTGCATATAAATATTTCTGCATATAAATTGTAACTGATGTAAGAGGTTTCATATTGCTAATAG
CAGCTACAATCCAGCTACCATTCTGCTTTTATTTTATGGTTGGGATAAGGCTGGATTATTCTGAGTCCAA
GCTAGGCCCTTTTGCTAATCATGTTCATACCTCTTATCTTCCTCCCACAGCTCCTGGGCAACGTGCTGGT
CTGTGTGCTGGCCCATCACTTTGGCAAAGAATTGGGATTCGAACATCGATTGAATTCCCCGGGGATCCCC
GGGTACCGGTCGCCACCATGGTGAGCAAGGGCGAGGAGCTGTTCACCGGGGTGGTGCCCATCCTGGTCGA
GCTGGACGGCGACGTAAACGGCCACAAGTTCAGCGTGTCCGGCGAGGGCGAGGGCGATGCCACCTACGGC
AAGCTGACCCTGAAGTTCATCTGCACCACCGGCAAGCTGCCCGTGCCCTGGCCCACCCTCGTGACCACCC
TGACCTACGGCGTGCAGTGCTTCAGCCGCTACCCCGACCACATGAAGCAGCACGACTTCTTCAAGTCCGC
CATGCCCGAAGGCTACGTCCAGGAGCGCACCATCTTCTTCAAGGACGACGGCAACTACAAGACCCGCGCC
GAGGTGAAGTTCGAGGGCGACACCCTGGTGAACCGCATCGAGCTGAAGGGCATCGACTTCAAGGAGGACG
GCAACATCCTGGGGCACAAGCTGGAGTACAACTACAACAGCCACAACGTCTATATCATGGCCGACAAGCA
GAAGAACGGCATCAAGGTGAACTTCAAGATCCGCCACAACATCGAGGACGGCAGCGTGCAGCTCGCCGAC
CACTACCAGCAGAACACCCCCATCGGCGACGGCCCCGTGCTGCTGCCCGACAACCACTACCTGAGCACCC
AGTCCGCCCTGAGCAAAGACCCCAACGAGAAGCGCGATCACATGGTCCTGCTGGAGTTCGTGACCGCCGC
CGGGATCACTCTCGGCATGGACGAGCTGTACAAGGCCACGAACTTCTCTCTGTTAAAGCAAGCAGGAGAT
GTTGAAGAAAACCCCGGGCCTATGGACCAGAAGCTGATCTCCGAGGAGGACCTGGGATCCTCTAGAGTCG
ACCTGCAGGCATGCAATGCTTATTCCATTAATCAAAAGGCTTATTCAAATACTTACCAGGAGTTTACTAA
TATTGATCAAGCAAAAGCTTGGGGTAATGCTCAGTATAAAAAGTATGGACTAAGCAAATCAGAAAAAGAA
GCTATAGTATCATATACTAAAAGCGCTAGTGAAATAAATGGAAAGCTAAGACAAAATAAGGGAGTTATCA
ATGGATTTCCTTCAAATTTAATAAAACAAGTTGAACTTTTAGATAAATCTTTTAATAAAATGAAGACCCC
TGAAAATATTATGTTATTTAGAGGCGACGACCCTGCTTATTTAGGAACAGAATTTCAAAACACTCTTCTT
AATTCAAATGGTACAATTAATAAAACGGCTTTTGAAAAGGCTAAAGCTAAGTTTTTAAATGAAGATAGAC
TTGAATATGGATATATTAGTACTTCGTTAATGAATGTTTCTCAATTTGCAGGAAGACCAATTATTACAAA
ATTTAAAGTAGCAAAAGGCTCAAAGGCAGGATATATTGACCCTATTAGTGCTTTTGCAGGACAACTTGAA
ATGTTGCTTCCTAGACATAGTACTTATCATATAGACGATATGAGATTGTCTTCTGATGGTAAACAAATAA
TAATTACAGCAACAATGATGGGCACAGCTATCAATCCTAAATAGAGATCTACGGGTGGCATCCCTGTGAC
CCCTCCCCAGTGCCTCTCCTGGCCCTGGAAGTTGCCACTCCAGTGCCCACCAGCCTTGTCCTAATAAAAT
TAAGTTGCATCATTTTGTCTGACTAGGTGTCCTTCTATAATATTATGGGGTGGAGGGGGGTGGTATGGAG
CAAGGGGCAAGTTGGGAAGACAACCTGTAGGGCCTGCGGGGTCTATTGGGAACCAAGCTGGAGTGCAGTG
GCACAATCTTGGCTCACTGCAATCTCCGCCTCCTGGGTTCAAGCGATTCTCCTGCCTCAGCCTCCCGAGT
TGTTGGGATTCCAGGCATGCATGACCAGGCTCAGCTAATTTTTGTTTTTTTGGTAGAGACGGGGTTTCAC
CATATTGGCCAGGCTGGTCTCCAACTCCTAATCTCAGGTGATCTACCCACCTTGGCCTCCCAAATTGCTG
GGATTACAGGCGTGAACCACTGCTCCCTTCCCTGTCCTTCTGATTTTGTAGGTAACCACGTGCGGACCGA
GCGGCCGCAGGAACCCCTAGTGATGGAGTTGGCCACTCCCTCTCTGCGCGCTCGCTCGCTCACTGAGGCC
GGGCGACCAAAGGTCGCCCGACGCCCGGGCTTTGCCCGGGCGGCCTCAGTGAGCGAGCGAGCGCGCAGCT
GCCTGCAGGGGCGCCTGATGCGGTATTTTCTCCTTACGCATCTGTGCGGTATTTCACACCGCATA
[95 nt withheld, positions 3566-3660]
T
[46 nt withheld, positions 3662-3707]
C
[141 nt withheld, positions 3709-3849]
CCTTTGACGTTGGAGTCCACGTTCTTT
[37 nt withheld, positions 3877-3913]
ACTCTATCTCGGGCTATTCTTTTGATTTATAAGGGATTTTGCCGATTTCGGTCTATTGGTTAAAAAATGA
GCTGATTTAACAAAAATTTAACGCGAATTTTAACAAAATATTAACGTTTACAATTTTATGGTGCACTCTC
AGTACAATCTGCTCTGATGCCGCATAGTTAAGCCAGCCCCGACACCCGCCAACACCCGCTGACGCGCCCT
GACGGGCTTGTCTGCTCCCGGCATCCGCTTACAGACAAGCTGTGACCGTCTCCGGGAGCTGCATGTGTCA
GAGGTTTTCACCGTCATCACCGAAACGCGCGAGACGAAAGGGCCTCGTGATACGCCTATTTTTATAGGTT
AATGTCATGATAATAATGGTTTCTTAGACGTCAGGTGGCACTTTTCGGGGAAATGTGCGCGGAACCCCTA
TTTGTTTATTTTTCTAAATACATTCAAATATGTATCCGCTCATGAGACAATAACCCTGATAAATGCTTCA
ATAATATTGAAAAAGGAAGAGTATGAGTATTCAACATTTCCGTGTCGCCCTTATTCCCTTTTTTGCGGCA
TTTTGCCTTCCTGTTTTTGCTCACCCAGAAACGCTGGTGAAAGTAAAAGATGCTGAAGATCAGTTGGGTG
CACGAGTGGGTTACATCGAACTGGATCTCAACAGCGGTAAGATCCTTGAGAGTTTTCGCCCCGAAGAACG
TTTTCCAATGATGAGCACTTTTAAAGTTCTGCTATGTGGCGCGGTATTATCCCGTATTGACGCCGGGCAA
GAGCAACTCGGTCGCCGCATACACTATTCTCAGAATGACTTGGTTGAGTACTCACCAGTCACAGAAAAGC
ATCTTACGGATGGCATGACAGTAAGAGAATTATGCAGTGCTGCCATAACCATGAGTGATAACACTGCGGC
CAACTTACTTCTGACAACGATCGGAGGACCGAAGGAGCTAACCGCTTTTTTGCACAACATGGGGGATCAT
GTAACTCGCCTTGATCGTTGGGAACCGGAGCTGAATGAAGCCATACCAAACGACGAGCGTGACACCACGA
TGCCTGTAGCAATGGCAACAACGTTGCGCAAACTATTAACTGGCGAACTACTTACTCTAGCTTCCCGGCA
ACAATTAATAGACTGGATGGAGGCGGATAAAGTTGCAGGACCACTTCTGCGCTCGGCCCTTCCGGCTGGC
TGGTTTATTGCTGATAAATCTGGAGCCGGTGAGCGTGGGTCTCGCGGTATCATTGCAGCACTGGGGCCAG
ATGGTAAGCCCTCCCGTATCGTAGTTATCTACACGACGGGGAGTCAGGCAACTATGGATGAACGAAATAG
ACAGATCGCTGAGATAGGTGCCTCACTGATTAAGCATTGGTAACTGTCAGACCAAGTTTACTCATATATA
CTTTAGATTGATTTAAAACTTCATTTTTAATTTAAAAGGATCTAGGTGAAGATCCTTTTTGATAATCTCA
TGACCAAAATCCCTTAACGTGAGTTTTCGTTCCACTGAGCGTCAGACCCCGTAGAAAAGATCAAAGGATC
TTCTTGAGATCCTTTTTTTCTGCGCGTAATCTGCTGCTTGCAAACAAAAAAACCACCGCTACCAGCGGTG
GTTTGTTTGCCGGATCAAGAGCTACCAACTCTTTTTCCGAAGGTAACTGGCTTCAGCAGAGCGCAGATAC
CAAATACTGTTCTTCTAGTGTAGCCGTAGTTAGGCCACCACTTCAAGAACTCTGTAGCACCGCCTACATA
CCTCGCTCTGCTAATCCTGTTACCAGTGGCTGCTGCCAGTGGCGATAAGTCGTGTCTTACCGGGTTGGAC
TCAAGACGATAGTTACCGGATAAGGCGCAGCGGTCGGGCTGAACGGGGGGTTCGTGCACACAGCCCAGCT
TGGAGCGAACGACCTACACCGAACTGAGATACCTACAGCGTGAGCTATGAGAAAGCGCCACGCTTCCCGA
AGGGAGAAAGGCGGACAGGTATCCGGTAAGCGGCAGGGTCGGAACAGGAGAGCGCACGAGGGAGCTTCCA
GGGGGAAACGCCTGGTATCTTTATAGTCCTGTCGGGTTTCGCCACCTCTGACTTGAGCGTCGATTTTTGT
GATGCTCGTCAGGGGGGCGGAGCCTATGGAAAAACGCCAGCAACGCGGCCTTTTTACGGTTCCTGGCCTT
TTGCTGGCCTTTTGCTCACATGT
